>Addgene plasmid #43788 | IV-TGC | depositor partial sequence | sequence record 59053 | IV-TGC sequence 279 bps
CGTCTCGACTCACCCCAGAGCAGGTCGTGGCCATTGCCTCGAATGGAGGGGGCAAACAGGCGTTGGAAAC
CGTACAACGATTGCTGCCGGTGCTGTGCCAAGCGCACGGCCTCACCCCAGAGCAGGTCGTGGCAATCGCG
AGCAATAACGGCGGAAAACAGGCTTTGGAAACGGTGCAGAGGCTCCTTCCAGTGCTGTGCCAAGCGCACG
GATTAACCCCAGAGCAGGTCGTGGCGATCGCAAGCCACGACGGAGGAAGACCCGCACTGGAGAGAGACG
