>Addgene plasmid #43788 | IV-TGC | addgene partial sequence | sequence record 62104 | M13-F20 5'-TGTAAAACGACGGCCAGT-3'
CTATAGGGCGAATTGGGCCCTCTAGATGCATGCTCGAGCGGCCGCCAGTGTGATGGATATCTGCAGAATT
CGCCCTTATATAGATGCCGTCCTAGCGCGTCTCGACTCACCCCAGAGCAGGTCGTGGCCATTGCCTCGAA
TGGAGGGGGCAAACAGGCGTTGGAAACCGTACAACGATTGCTGCCGGTGCTGTGCCAAGCGCACGGCCTC
ACCCCAGAGCAGGTCGTGGCAATCGCGAGCAATAACGGCGGAAAACAGGCTTTGGAAACGGTGCAGAGGC
TCCTTCCAGTGCTGTGCCAAGCGCACGGATTAACCCCAGAGCAGGTCGTGGCGATCGCAAGCCACGACGG
AGGAAGACCCGCACTGGAGAGAGACGTGGGCACAGGAAAGATACTTAAGGGCGAATTCCAGCACACTGGC
GGCCGTTACTAGTGGATCCGAGCTCGGTACCAAGCTTGATGCATAGCTTGAGTATTCTATAGTGTCACCT
AAATAGCTTGGCGTAATCATGGTCATAGCTGTTTCCTGTGTGAAATTGTTATCCGCTCACAATTCCACAC
AACATACGAGCCGGAAGCATAAAGTGTAAAGCCTGGGGTGCCTAATGAGTGAGCTAACTCACATTAATTG
CGTTGCGCTCACTGCCCGCTTTCCAGTCGGGAAACCTGTCGTGCCAGCTGCATTAATGAATCGGCCAACG
CGCGGGGAGAGGCGGTTTGCGTATTGGGCGCTCTTCCGCTTCCTCGCTCACTGACTCGCTGCGCTCGGTC
GTTCGGCTGCGGCGAGCGGTATCAGCTCACTCAAAGGCGGTAATACGGTTATCCACAGAATCAGGGGATA
ACGCAGGAAAGAACATGTGAGCAAAAGGCCAGCAAAAGGCCAGGAACCGTAAAA
