[The description below was written by a language model from this plasmid's Addgene catalogue record.]
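Description:
IV-TGC is a small bacterial cloning plasmid built on the commercial pCRII-TOPO backbone (about 4 kb without insert), into which a 279 bp synthetic fragment was introduced by TOPO cloning. It is a high-copy plasmid maintained in E. coli and carries both ampicillin and kanamycin resistance, as is standard for this backbone, so either or both drugs can be used for selection. No feature table is provided with the record, so individual backbone elements are not itemised. The listed sequencing primers (T7 on the 5′ side and M13 reverse on the 3′ side) indicate that the insert sits in the usual TOPO cloning site flanked by those priming sites. The vector is classed purely as a cloning plasmid, and nothing in the record suggests a promoter intended to express the insert in mammalian cells.

The record gives no description of the insert beyond its name, synthetic origin and length. The plasmid was deposited in connection with a TALEN genome-editing system developed for generating human stem cell-based disease models. The name and the short insert size fit a component of a modular TALE repeat assembly library: the "TGC" plausibly denotes a three-base DNA target recognised by a block of repeats, and "IV" a position in the assembly order. That reading is an inference from the naming scheme and context, not something the record states. On that reading, the plasmid would serve as a storage and amplification vehicle for a building block that is excised or amplified and joined with other modules to assemble a custom TALEN DNA-binding array, not as a construct used directly in cells.
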