Addgene plasmid #43788: IV-TGC
Depositing lab: Chad Cowan & Kiran Musunuru. Depositing organization: Harvard University. Publication: A TALEN Genome-Editing System for Generating Human Stem Cell-Based Disease Models. Ding Q, Lee YK, Schaefer EA, Peters DT, Veres A, Kim K, Kuperwasser N, Motola DL, Meissner TB, Hendriks WT, Trevisan M, Gupta RM, Moisan A, Banks E, Friesen M, Schinzel RT, Xia F, Tang A, Xia Y, Figueroa E, Wann A, Ahfeldt T, Daheron L, Zhang F, Rubin LL, Peng LF, Chung RT, Musunuru K, Cowan CA. Cell Stem Cell. 2012 Dec 12. pii: S1934-5909(12)00645-5. doi: 10.1016/j.stem.2012.11.011. PubMed 23246482.
Backbone
  Vector backbone: pCRII-TOPO
  Backbone manufacturer: Invitrogen
  Backbone size w/o insert (bp): 3973
  Vector type: Bacterial Cloning
Growth in bacteria
  Bacterial resistance: Ampicillin and Kanamycin, 100 & 50 μg/mL
  Growth temperature: 37°C
  Growth strain: Top10
  Copy number: High Copy
Gene/Insert
  Gene/Insert name: IV-TGC
  Species: Synthetic
  Insert size (bp): 279
  Cloning method: TOPO Cloning
  Sequencing primers: 5′ T7; 3′ M13-rev
Terms and licenses: Academic/Nonprofit Terms; Industry Terms: Not Available to Industry
How to cite: IV-TGC was a gift from Chad Cowan & Kiran Musunuru (Addgene plasmid # 43788 ; http://n2t.net/addgene:43788 ; RRID:Addgene_43788)
